Addgene plasmid #47815: pFAB3912
Purpose: BIOFAB RFP reporter plasmid for measuring promoter 14 + BCD8 efficiency.
Depositing lab: Drew Endy. Depositing organization: Stanford University. Publication: Precise and reliable gene expression via standard transcription and translation initiation elements. Mutalik VK, Guimaraes JC, Cambray G, Lam C, Christoffersen MJ, Mai QA, Tran AB, Paull M, Keasling JD, Arkin AP, Endy D. Nat Methods. 2013 Apr;10(4):354-60. doi: 10.1038/nmeth.2404. Epub 2013 Mar 10. PubMed 23474465.
Backbone
  Vector backbone: pFAB1781
  Backbone size w/o insert (bp): 3000
  Vector type: Bacterial Expression, Synthetic Biology
Growth in bacteria
  Bacterial resistance: Kanamycin, 50 μg/mL
  Growth temperature: 37°C
  Growth strain: BW25113
  Copy number: High Copy
Gene/Insert
  Gene/Insert name: promoter 14 and BCD8 (alt name: P14, apFAB154 and BCD8, apFAB686)
  Species: Synthetic
  Insert size (bp): 124
  Promoter: see insert
  Cloning method: Unknown
  Sequencing primers: 5′ Neo-R; 3′ p15A-R
Terms and licenses: Academic/Nonprofit Terms; Industry Terms: Not Available to Industry
Depositor comments: RFP fluorescence (Arbitrary Units, AU) is used to measure the efficiency of the promoter/BCD combination. Promoter/BCD combinations ranged from a low score of 6.14 to a high score of 634.54. The score for this combination was: 19.33
How to cite: pFAB3912 was a gift from Drew Endy (Addgene plasmid # 47815 ; http://n2t.net/addgene:47815 ; RRID:Addgene_47815)
