[The description below was written by a language model from this plasmid's Addgene catalogue record and pLannotate feature annotations shown in this document.]
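Description:
pFAB3912 is a small (about 3.0 kb) bacterial expression and synthetic-biology reporter plasmid from the BIOFAB collection, built on the pFAB1781 backbone for use in E. coli (the recorded growth strain is BW25113). It is selected with kanamycin through the neo (nptII) aminoglycoside phosphotransferase gene, which sits on the reverse strand followed by a lambda t0 terminator; a short adjacent match to Tn5 transposase is most likely residual sequence carried along with the resistance cassette. Replication depends on a p15A origin. The catalogue entry lists the plasmid as high copy, whereas p15A is generally regarded as a medium-copy origin compatible with ColE1-type plasmids, so the two sources differ on this point. A brief annotated fragment resembling the RSF origin lies next to it and is probably just a homology hit.

The payload is a 124 bp synthetic insert combining constitutive promoter 14 (P14, apFAB154) with bicistronic design element 8 (BCD8, apFAB686), placed upstream of an mRFP1 coding sequence that is terminated by the rrnB T1 and T7Te terminators. The automated annotation labels a 30 bp stretch at the promoter position as a trc promoter, which likely reflects sequence similarity of the synthetic promoter rather than a true trc element. A BCD is a standardised translation initiation element in which a short leader cistron is translationally coupled to the gene of interest, making expression less dependent on the downstream coding sequence. Red fluorescence reports the combined transcription and translation initiation strength of this pairing. The depositor recorded 19.33 arbitrary units on a scale spanning 6.14 to 634.54, placing this combination near the weak end of the characterised set.
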