Features (pLannotate 1.2.2; 9 found; start..end, strand, type, name):
     97..191     -  terminator     lambda t0 terminator: transcription terminator from phage lambda
    225..1016    -  CDS            neo: KKA2_KLEPN - Also known as kan, nptII. Experimental evidence at protein level: Swiss-Prot protein existence level 1. Resistance to kanamycin, neomycin, paromomycin, ribostamycin, butirosin and gentamicin B. From Klebsiella pneumoniae.
   1048..1152    -  CDS            tnpA (fragment): TN5P_ECOLX - Also known as tnp. Experimental evidence at protein level: Swiss-Prot protein existence level 1. Mediates transposition of transposon Tn5 by a 'cut and paste' mechanism. First, the monomeric transposase binds the 19 bp inverted DNA repeats flanking the transposon. Then, dimerization of the DNA- bound transposase creates a synaptic DNA complex. After nicking of the first DNA strand, excision of the transposon proceeds through a series of intermediates. The transposase then mediates the insertion of the transposon at a new site by strand transfer. The activity of the wild- type tran
   1336..1365    +  promoter       trc promoter: strong E. coli promoter; hybrid between the trp and lac UV5 promoters
   1457..2134    +  CDS            mRFP1: monomeric derivative of DsRed (Campbell et al., 2002)
   2167..2238    +  terminator     rrnB T1 terminator: transcription terminator T1 from the E. coli rrnB gene
   2254..2281    +  terminator     T7Te terminator: phage T7 early transcription terminator
   2315..2370    -  rep_origin     RSF ori (fragment): Plasmids containing the RSF 1030 origin of replication can be propagated in E. coli cells that contain additional plasmids with compatible origins.
   2458..3003    -  rep_origin     p15A ori: Plasmids containing the medium-copy-number p15A origin of replication can be propagated in E. coli cells that contain a second plasmid with the ColE1 origin.
>Addgene plasmid #47815 | pFAB3912 | depositor full sequence | sequence record 68348 | Full Sequence
TCAGATAAAATATTTCTAGATTTCAGTGCAATTTATCTCTTCAAATGTAGCACCTGAAGTCAGCCCCATA
CGATATAAGTTGTTACTAGTGCTTGGATTCTCACCAATAAAAAACGCCCGGCGGCAACCGAGCGTTCTGA
ACAAATCCAGATGGAGTTCTGAGGTCATTACTGGATCTATCAACAGGAGTCCAAGCGAGCTCTCGAACCC
CAGAGTCCCGCTCAGAAGAACTCGTCAAGAAGGCGATAGAAGGCGATGCGCTGCGAATCGGGAGCGGCGA
TACCGTAAAGCACGAGGAAGCGGTCAGCCCATTCGCCGCCAAGCTCTTCAGCAATATCACGGGTAGCCAA
CGCTATGTCCTGATAGCGGTCCGCCACACCCAGCCGGCCACAGTCGATGAATCCAGAAAAGCGGCCATTT
TCCACCATGATATTCGGCAAGCAGGCATCGCCATGGGTCACGACGAGATCCTCGCCGTCGGGCATGCGCG
CCTTGAGCCTGGCGAACAGTTCGGCTGGCGCGAGCCCCTGATGCTCTTCGTCCAGATCATCCTGATCGAC
AAGACCGGCTTCCATCCGAGTACGTGCTCGCTCGATGCGATGTTTCGCTTGGTGGTCGAATGGGCAGGTA
GCCGGATCAAGCGTATGCAGCCGCCGCATTGCATCAGCCATGATGGATACTTTCTCGGCAGGAGCAAGGT
GAGATGACAGGAGATCCTGCCCCGGCACTTCGCCCAATAGCAGCCAGTCCCTTCCCGCTTCAGTGACAAC
GTCGAGCACAGCTGCGCAAGGAACGCCCGTCGTGGCCAGCCACGATAGCCGCGCTGCCTCGTCCTGCAGT
TCATTCAGGGCACCGGACAGGTCGGTCTTGACAAAAAGAACCGGGCGCCCCTGCGCTGACAGCCGGAACA
CGGCGGCATCAGAGCAGCCGATTGTCTGTTGTGCCCAGTCATAGCCGAATAGCCTCTCCACCCAAGCGGC
CGGAGAACCTGCGTGCAATCCATCTTGTTCAATCATGCGAAACGATCCTCATCCTGTCTCTTGATCAGAT
CATGATCCCCTGCGCCATCAGATCCTTGGCGGCAAGAAAGCCATCCAGTTTACTTTGCAGGGCTTCCCAA
CCTTACCAGAGGGCGCCCCAGCTGGCAATTCCGACGTCGAATTCAAAAGATCTTAAGTAAGTAAGAGTAT
ACGTATATCGGCTAATAACGTATTAAGGCGCTTCGGCGCCTTTTTTTATGGGGGTATTTTCATCCCAATC
CACACGTCCAACGCACAGCAAACACCACGTCGACCCTATCAGCTGCGTGCTTTCTATGAGTCGTTGCTGC
ATAACTTGACAATTAATCATCCGGCTCGTATAATGTGTGGAGGGCCCAAGTTCACTTAAAAAGGAGATCA
ACAATGAAAGCAATTTTCGTACTGAAACATCTTAATCATGCATCGGACCGTTTCTAATGGCGAGTAGCGA
AGACGTTATCAAAGAGTTCATGCGTTTCAAAGTTCGTATGGAAGGTTCCGTTAACGGTCACGAGTTCGAA
ATCGAAGGTGAAGGTGAAGGTCGTCCGTACGAAGGTACCCAGACCGCTAAACTGAAAGTTACCAAAGGTG
GTCCGCTGCCGTTCGCTTGGGACATCCTGTCCCCGCAGTTCCAGTACGGTTCCAAAGCTTACGTTAAACA
CCCGGCTGACATCCCGGACTACCTGAAACTGTCCTTCCCGGAAGGTTTCAAATGGGAACGTGTTATGAAC
TTCGAAGACGGTGGTGTTGTTACCGTTACCCAGGACTCCTCCCTGCAAGACGGTGAGTTCATCTACAAAG
TTAAACTGCGTGGTACCAACTTCCCGTCCGACGGTCCGGTTATGCAGAAAAAAACCATGGGTTGGGAAGC
TTCCACCGAACGTATGTACCCGGAAGACGGTGCTCTGAAAGGTGAAATCAAAATGCGTCTGAAACTGAAA
GACGGTGGTCACTACGACGCTGAAGTTAAAACCACCTACATGGCTAAAAAACCGGTTCAGCTGCCGGGTG
CTTACAAAACCGACATCAAACTGGACATCACCTCCCACAACGAAGACTACACCATCGTTGAACAGTACGA
ACGTGCTGAAGGTCGTCACTCCACCGGTGCTTAAGGATCGGTTGTCGAGTAAGGATCTCCAGGCATCAAA
TAAAACGAAAGGCTCAGTCGAAAGACTGGGCCTTTCGTTTTATCTGTTGTTTGTCGGTGAACGCTCTCTA
CTAGAGTCACACTGGCTCACCTTCGGGTGGGCCTTTCTGCGTTTATAGGATCCTAACTCGAGCCTAGGGA
TATATTCCGCTTCCTCGCTCACTGACTCGCTACGCTCGGTCGTTCGACTGCGGCGAGCGGAAATGGCTTA
CGAACGGGGCGGAGATTTCCTGGAAGATGCCAGGAAGATACTTAACAGGGAAGTGAGAGGGCCGCGGCAA
AGCCGTTTTTCCATAGGCTCCGCCCCCCTGACAAGCATCACGAAATCTGACGCTCAAATCAGTGGTGGCG
AAACCCGACAGGACTATAAAGATACCAGGCGTTTCCCCCTGGCGGCTCCCTCGTGCGCTCTCCTGTTCCT
GCCTTTCGGTTTACCGGTGTCATTCCGCTGTTATGGCCGCGTTTGTCTCATTCCACGCCTGACACTCAGT
TCCGGGTAGGCAGTTCGCTCCAAGCTGGACTGTATGCACGAACCCCCCGTTCAGTCCGACCGCTGCGCCT
TATCCGGTAACTATCGTCTTGAGTCCAACCCGGAAAGACATGCAAAAGCACCACTGGCAGCAGCCACTGG
TAATTGATTTAGAGGAGTTAGTCTTGAAGTCATGCGCCGGTTAAGGCTAAACTGAAAGGACAAGTTTTGG
TGACTGCGCTCCTCCAAGCCAGTTACCTCGGTTCAAAGAGTTGGTAGCTCAGAGAACCTTCGAAAAACCG
CCCTGCAAGGCGGTTTTTTCGTTTTCAGAGCAAGAGATTACGCGCAGACCAAAACGATCTCAAGAAGATC
ATCTTATTAA
