>Addgene plasmid #47815 | pFAB3912 | addgene partial sequence | sequence record 69749 | Neo-R 5'-GCCCAGTCATAGCCGAATAG-3'
CTGCGTGCAATCCATCTTGTTCAATCATGCGAAACGATCCTCATCCTGTCTCTTGATCAGATCATGATCC
CCTGCGCCATCAGATCCTTGGCGGCAAGAAAGCCATCCAGTTTACTTTGCAGGGCTTCCCAACCTTACCA
GAGGGCGCCCCAGCTGGCAATTCCGACGTCGAATTCAAAAGATCTTAAGTAAGTAAGAGTATACGTATAT
CGGCTAATAACGTATTAAGGCGCTTCGGCGCCTTTTTTTATGGGGGTATTTTCATCCCAATCCACACGTC
CAACGCACAGCAAACACCACGTCGACCCTATCAGCTGCGTGCTTTCTATGAGTCGTTGCTGCATAACTTG
ACAATTAATCATCCGGCTCGTATAATGTGTGGAGGGCCCAAGTTCACTTAAAAAGGAGATCAACAATGAA
AGCAATTTTCGTACTGAAACATCTTAATCATGCATCGGACCGTTTCTAATGGCGAGTAGCGAAGACGTTA
TCAAAGAGTTCATGCGTTTCAAAGTTCGTATGGAAGGTTCCGTTAACGGTCACGAGTTCGAAATCGAAGG
TGAAGGTGAAGGTCGTCCGTACGAAGGTACCCAGACCGCTAAACTGAAAGTTACCAAAGGTGGTCCGCTG
CCGTTCGCTTGGGACATCCTGTCCCCGCAGTTCCAGTACGGTTCCAAAGCTTACGTTAAACACCCGGCTG
ACATCCCGGACTACCTGAAACTGTCCTTCCCGGAAGGTTTCAAATGGGAACGTGTTATGAACTTCGAAGA
CGGTGGTGTTGTTACCGTTACCCAGGACTCCTCCCTGCAAGACGGTGAGTTCATCTACAAAGTTAAACTG
CGTGGTACCAACTTCCCGTCCGACGGTCCGGTTATGCAGAAAAAAACCATGGGTTGGGAAGCTTCCACCG
AACGTATGTACCCGGAAGA
